>Addgene plasmid #75874 | DCAKD gRNA (BRDN0001148979) | addgene full sequence | sequence record 184736 | Addgene Assembled Sequence
CCCGGGTGCAAAGATGGATAAAGTTTTAAACAGAGAGGAATCTTTGCAGCTAATGGACCTTCTAGGTCTT
GAAAGGAGTGGGAATTGGCTCCGGTGCCCGTCAGTGGGCAGAGCGCACATCGCCCACAGTCCCCGAGAAG
TTGGGGGGAGGGGTCGGCAATTGATCCGGTGCCTAGAGAAGGTGGCGCGGGGTAAACTGGGAAAGTGATG
TCGTGTACTGGCTCCGCCTTTTTCCCGAGGGTGGGGGAGAACCGTATATAAGTGCAGTAGTCGCCGTGAA
CGTTCTTTTTCGCAACGGGTTTGCCGCCAGAACACAGGTAAGTGCCGTGTGTGGTTCCCGCGGGCCTGGC
CTCTTTACGGGTTATGGCCCTTGCGTGCCTTGAATTACTTCCACCTGGCTGCAGTACGTGATTCTTGATC
CCGAGCTTCGGGTTGGAAGTGGGTGGGAGAGTTCGAGGCCTTGCGCTTAAGGAGCCCCTTCGCCTCGTGC
TTGAGTTGAGGCCTGGCCTGGGCGCTGGGGCCGCCGCGTGCGAATCTGGTGGCACCTTCGCGCCTGTCTC
GCTGCTTTCGATAAGTCTCTAGCCATTTAAAATTTTTGATGACCTGCTGCGACGCTTTTTTTCTGGCAAG
ATAGTCTTGTAAATGCGGGCCAAGATCTGCACACTGGTATTTCGGTTTTTGGGGCCGCGGGCGGCGACGG
GGCCCGTGCGTCCCAGCGCACATGTTCGGCGAGGCGGGGCCTGCGAGCGCGGCCACCGAGAATCGGACGG
GGGTAGTCTCAAGCTGGCCGGCCTGCTCTGGTGCCTGGCCTCGCGCCGCCGTGTATCGCCCCGCCCTGGG
CGGCAAGGCTGGCCCGGTCGGCACCAGTTGCGTGAGCGGAAAGATGGCCGCTTCCCGGCCCTGCTGCAGG
GAGCTCAAAATGGAGGACGCGGCGCTCGGGAGAGCGGGCGGGTGAGTCACCCACACAAAGGAAAAGGGCC
TTTCCGTCCTCAGCCGTCGCTTCATGTGACTCCACGGAGTACCGGGCGCCGTCCAGGCACCTCGATTAGT
TCTCGAGCTTTTGGAGTACGTCGTCTTTAGGTTGGGGGGAGGGGTTTTATGCGATGGAGTTTCCCCACAC
TGAGTGGGTGGAGACTGAAGTTAGGCCAGCTTGGCACTTGATGTAATTCTCCTTGGAATTTGCCCTTTTT
GAGTTTGGATCTTGGTTCATTCTCAAGCCTCAGACAGTGGTTCAAAGTTTTTTTCTTCCATTTCAGGTGT
CGTGACGTACGGCCACCATGACCGAGTACAAGCCCACGGTGCGCCTCGCCACCCGCGACGACGTCCCCAG
GGCCGTACGCACCCTCGCCGCCGCGTTCGCCGACTACCCCGCCACGCGCCACACCGTCGATCCGGACCGC
CACATCGAGCGGGTCACCGAGCTGCAAGAACTCTTCCTCACGCGCGTCGGGCTCGACATCGGCAAGGTGT
GGGTCGCGGACGACGGCGCCGCCGTGGCGGTCTGGACCACGCCGGAGAGCGTCGAAGCGGGGGCGGTGTT
CGCCGAGATCGGCCCGCGCATGGCCGAGTTGAGCGGTTCCCGGCTGGCCGCGCAGCAACAGATGGAAGGC
CTCCTGGCGCCGCACCGGCCCAAGGAGCCCGCGTGGTTCCTGGCCACCGTCGGAGTCTCGCCCGACCACC
AGGGCAAGGGTCTGGGCAGCGCCGTCGTGCTCCCCGGAGTGGAGGCGGCCGAGCGCGCCGGGGTGCCCGC
CTTCCTGGAGACCTCCGCGCCCCGCAACCTCCCCTTCTACGAGCGGCTCGGCTTCACCGTCACCGCCGAC
GTCGAGGTGCCCGAAGGACCGCGCACCTGGTGCATGACCCGCAAGCCCGGTGCCTGAACGCGTTAAGTCG
ACAATCAACCTCTGGATTACAAAATTTGTGAAAGATTGACTGGTATTCTTAACTATGTTGCTCCTTTTAC
GCTATGTGGATACGCTGCTTTAATGCCTTTGTATCATGCTATTGCTTCCCGTATGGCTTTCATTTTCTCC
TCCTTGTATAAATCCTGGTTGCTGTCTCTTTATGAGGAGTTGTGGCCCGTTGTCAGGCAACGTGGCGTGG
TGTGCACTGTGTTTGCTGACGCAACCCCCACTGGTTGGGGCATTGCCACCACCTGTCAGCTCCTTTCCGG
GACTTTCGCTTTCCCCCTCCCTATTGCCACGGCGGAACTCATCGCCGCCTGCCTTGCCCGCTGCTGGACA
GGGGCTCGGCTGTTGGGCACTGACAATTCCGTGGTGTTGTCGGGGAAATCATCGTCCTTTCCTTGGCTGC
TCGCCTGTGTTGCCACCTGGATTCTGCGCGGGACGTCCTTCTGCTACGTCCCTTCGGCCCTCAATCCAGC
GGACCTTCCTTCCCGCGGCCTGCTGCCGGCTCTGCGGCCTCTTCCGCGTCTTCGCCTTCGCCCTCAGACG
AGTCGGATCTCCCTTTGGGCCGCCTCCCCGCGTCGACTTTAAGACCAATGACTTACAAGGCAGCTGTAGA
TCTTAGCCACTTTTTAAAAGAAAAGGGGGGACTGGAAGGGCTAATTCACTCCCAACGAAGACAAGATCTG
CTTTTTGCTTGTACTGGGTCTCTCTGGTTAGACCAGATCTGAGCCTGGGAGCTCTCTGGCTAACTAGGGA
ACCCACTGCTTAAGCCTCAATAAAGCTTGCCTTGAGTGCTTCAAGTAGTGTGTGCCCGTCTGTTGTGTGA
CTCTGGTAACTAGAGATCCCTCAGACCCTTTTAGTCAGTGTGGAAAATCTCTAGCAGTACGTATAGTAGT
TCATGTCATCTTATTATTCAGTATTTATAACTTGCAAAGAAATGAATATCAGAGAGTGAGAGGAACTTGT
TTATTGCAGCTTATAATGGTTACAAATAAAGCAATAGCATCACAAATTTCACAAATAAAGCATTTTTTTC
ACTGCATTCTAGTTGTGGTTTGTCCAAACTCATCAATGTATCTTATCATGTCTGGCTCTAGCTATCCCGC
CCCTAACTCCGCCCATCCCGCCCCTAACTCCGCCCAGTTCCGCCCATTCTCCGCCCCATGGCTGACTAAT
TTTTTTTATTTATGCAGAGGCCGAGGCCGCCTCGGCCTCTGAGCTATTCCAGAAGTAGTGAGGAGGCTTT
TTTGGAGGCCTAGGGACGTACCCAATTCGCCCTATAGTGAGTCGTATTACGCGCGCTCACTGGCCGTCGT
TTTACAACGTCGTGACTGGGAAAACCCTGGCGTTACCCAACTTAATCGCCTTGCAGCACATCCCCCTTTC
GCCAGCTGGCGTAATAGCGAAGAGGCCCGCACCGATCGCCCTTCCCAACAGTTGCGCAGCCTGAATGGCG
AATGGG
[124 nt withheld, positions 3367-3490]
C
[91 nt withheld, positions 3492-3582]
A
[49 nt withheld, positions 3584-3632]
CCTTTGACGTTGGAGTCCACGTTCTTT
[37 nt withheld, positions 3660-3696]
ACCCTATCTCGGTCTATTCTTTTGATTTATAAGGGATTTTGCCGATTTCGGCCTATTGGTTAAAAAATGA
GCTGATTTAACAAAAATTTAACGCGAATTTTAACAAAATATTAACGCTTACAATTTAGGTGGCACTTTTC
GGGGAAATGTGCGCGGAACCCCTATTTGTTTATTTTTCTAAATACATTCAAATATGTATCCGCTCATGAG
ACAATAACCCTGATAAATGCTTCAATAATATTGAAAAAGGAAGAGTATGAGTATTCAACATTTCCGTGTC
GCCCTTATTCCCTTTTTTGCGGCATTTTGCCTTCCTGTTTTTGCTCACCCAGAAACGCTGGTGAAAGTAA
AAGATGCTGAAGATCAGTTGGGTGCACGAGTGGGTTACATCGAACTGGATCTCAACAGCGGTAAGATCCT
TGAGAGTTTTCGCCCCGAAGAACGTTTTCCAATGATGAGCACTTTTAAAGTTCTGCTATGTGGCGCGGTA
TTATCCCGTATTGACGCCGGGCAAGAGCAACTCGGTCGCCGCATACACTATTCTCAGAATGACTTGGTTG
AGTACTCACCAGTCACAGAAAAGCATCTTACGGATGGCATGACAGTAAGAGAATTATGCAGTGCTGCCAT
AACCATGAGTGATAACACTGCGGCCAACTTACTTCTGACAACGATCGGAGGACCGAAGGAGCTAACCGCT
TTTTTGCACAACATGGGGGATCATGTAACTCGCCTTGATCGTTGGGAACCGGAGCTGAATGAAGCCATAC
CAAACGACGAGCGTGACACCACGATGCCTGTAGCAATGGCAACAACGTTGCGCAAACTATTAACTGGCGA
ACTACTTACTCTAGCTTCCCGGCAACAATTAATAGACTGGATGGAGGCGGATAAAGTTGCAGGACCACTT
CTGCGCTCGGCCCTTCCGGCTGGCTGGTTTATTGCTGATAAATCTGGAGCCGGTGAGCGTGGGTCTCGCG
GTATCATTGCAGCACTGGGGCCAGATGGTAAGCCCTCCCGTATCGTAGTTATCTACACGACGGGGAGTCA
GGCAACTATGGATGAACGAAATAGACAGATCGCTGAGATAGGTGCCTCACTGATTAAGCATTGGTAACTG
TCAGACCAAGTTTACTCATATATACTTTAGATTGATTTAAAACTTCATTTTTAATTTAAAAGGATCTAGG
TGAAGATCCTTTTTGATAATCTCATGACCAAAATCCCTTAACGTGAGTTTTCGTTCCACTGAGCGTCAGA
CCCCGTAGAAAAGATCAAAGGATCTTCTTGAGATCCTTTTTTTCTGCGCGTAATCTGCTGCTTGCAAACA
AAAAAACCACCGCTACCAGCGGTGGTTTGTTTGCCGGATCAAGAGCTACCAACTCTTTTTCCGAAGGTAA
CTGGCTTCAGCAGAGCGCAGATACCAAATACTGTTCTTCTAGTGTAGCCGTAGTTAGGCCACCACTTCAA
GAACTCTGTAGCACCGCCTACATACCTCGCTCTGCTAATCCTGTTACCAGTGGCTGCTGCCAGTGGCGAT
AAGTCGTGTCTTACCGGGTTGGACTCAAGACGATAGTTACCGGATAAGGCGCAGCGGTCGGGCTGAACGG
GGGGTTCGTGCACACAGCCCAGCTTGGAGCGAACGACCTACACCGAACTGAGATACCTACAGCGTGAGCT
ATGAGAAAGCGCCACGCTTCCCGAAGGGAGAAAGGCGGACAGGTATCCGGTAAGCGGCAGGGTCGGAACA
GGAGAGCGCACGAGGGAGCTTCCAGGGGGAAACGCCTGGTATCTTTATAGTCCTGTCGGGTTTCGCCACC
TCTGACTTGAGCGTCGATTTTTGTGATGCTCGTCAGGGGGGCGGAGCCTATGGAAAAACGCCAGCAACGC
GGCCTTTTTACGGTTCCTGGCCTTTTGCTGGCCTTTTGCTCACATGTTCTTTCCTGCGTTATCCCCTGAT
TCTGTGGATAACCGTATTACCGCCTTTGAGTGAGCTGATACCGCTCGCCGCAGCCGAACGACCGAGCGCA
GCGAGTCAGTGAGCGAGGAAGCGGAAGAGCGCCCAATACGCAAACCGCCTCTCCCCGCGCGTTGGCCGAT
TCATTAATGCAGCTGGCACGACAGGTTTCCCGACTGGAAAGCGGGCAGTGAGCGCAACGCAATTAATGTG
AGTTAGCTCACTCATTAGGCACCCCAGGCTTTACACTTTATGCTTCCGGCTCGTATGTTGTGTGGAATTG
TGAGCGGATAACAATTTCACACAGGAAACAGCTATGACCATGATTACGCCAAGCGCGCAATTAACCCTCA
CTAAAGGGAACAAAAGCTGGAGCTGCAAGCTTAATGTAGTCTTATGCAATACTCTTGTAGTCTTGCAACA
TGGTAACGATGAGTTAGCAACATGCCTTACAAGGAGAGAAAAAGCACCGTGCATGCCGATTGGTGGAAGT
AAGGTGGTACGATCGTGCCTTATTAGGAAGGCAACAGACGGGTCTGACATGGATTGGACGAACCACTGAA
TTGCCGCATTGCAGAGATATTGTATTTAAGTGCCTAGCTCGATACATAAACGGGTCTCTCTGGTTAGACC
AGATCTGAGCCTGGGAGCTCTCTGGCTAACTAGGGAACCCACTGCTTAAGCCTCAATAAAGCTTGCCTTG
AGTGCTTCAAGTAGTGTGTGCCCGTCTGTTGTGTGACTCTGGTAACTAGAGATCCCTCAGACCCTTTTAG
TCAGTGTGGAAAATCTCTAGCAGTGGCGCCCGAACAGGGACTTGAAAGCGAAAGGGAAACCAGAGGAGCT
CTCTCGACGCAGGACTCGGCTTGCTGAAGCGCGCACGGCAAGAGGCGAGGGGCGGCGACTGGTGAGTACG
CCAAAAATTTTGACTAGCGGAGGCTAGAAGGAGAGAGATGGGTGCGAGAGCGTCAGTATTAAGCGGGGGA
GAATTAGATCGCGATGGGAAAAAATTCGGTTAAGGCCAGGGGGAAAGAAAAAATATAAATTAAAACATAT
AGTATGGGCAAGCAGGGAGCTAGAACGATTCGCAGTTAATCCTGGCCTGTTAGAAACATCAGAAGGCTGT
AGACAAATACTGGGACAGCTACAACCATCCCTTCAGACAGGATCAGAAGAACTTAGATCATTATATAATA
CAGTAGCAACCCTCTATTGTGTGCATCAAAGGATAGAGATAAAAGACACCAAGGAAGCTTTAGACAAGAT
AGAGGAAGAGCAAAACAAAAGTAAGACCACCGCACAGCAAGCGGCCGCTGATCTTCAGACCTGGAGGAGG
AGATATGAGGGACAATTGGAGAAGTGAATTATATAAATATAAAGTAGTAAAAATTGAACCATTAGGAGTA
GCACCCACCAAGGCAAAGAGAAGAGTGGTGCAGAGAGAAAAAAGAGCAGTGGGAATAGGAGCTTTGTTCC
TTGGGTTCTTGGGAGCAGCAGGAAGCACTATGGGCGCAGCGTCAATGACGCTGACGGTACAGGCCAGACA
ATTATTGTCTGGTATAGTGCAGCAGCAGAACAATTTGCTGAGGGCTATTGAGGCGCAACAGCATCTGTTG
CAACTCACAGTCTGGGGCATCAAGCAGCTCCAGGCAAGAATCCTGGCTGTGGAAAGATACCTAAAGGATC
AACAGCTCCTGGGGATTTGGGGTTGCTCTGGAAAACTCATTTGCACCACTGCTGTGCCTTGGAATGCTAG
TTGGAGTAATAAATCTCTGGAACAGATTTGGAATCACACGACCTGGATGGAGTGGGACAGAGAAATTAAC
AATTACACAAGCTTAATACACTCCTTAATTGAAGAATCGCAAAACCAGCAAGAAAAGAATGAACAAGAAT
TATTGGAATTAGATAAATGGGCAAGTTTGTGGAATTGGTTTAACATAACAAATTGGCTGTGGTATATAAA
ATTATTCATAATGATAGTAGGAGGCTTGGTAGGTTTAAGAATAGTTTTTGCTGTACTTTCTATAGTGAAT
AGAGTTAGGCAGGGATATTCACCATTATCGTTTCAGACCCACCTCCCAACCCCGAGGGGACCCAGAGAGG
GCCTATTTCCCATGATTCCTTCATATTTGCATATACGATACAAGGCTGTTAGAGAGATAATTAGAATTAA
TTTGACTGTAAACACAAAGATATTAGTACAAAATACGTGACGTAGAAAGTAATAATTTCTTGGGTAGTTT
GCAGTTTTAAAATTATGTTTTAAAATGGACTATCATATGCTTACCGTAACTTGAAAGTATTTCGATTTCT
TGGCTTTATATATCTTGTGGAAAGGACGAAACACCGGGGCTGTGCGGTGATTGACGGTTTTAGAGCTAGA
AATAGCAAGTTAAAATAAGGCTAGTCCGTTATCAACTTGAAAAAGTGGCACCGAGTCGGTGCTTTTTTAA
GCTTGGCGTAACTAGATCTTGAGACAAATGGCAGTATTCATCCACAATTTTAAAAGAAAAGGGGGGATTG
GGGGGTACAGTGCAGGGGAAAGAATAGTAGACATAATAGCAACAGACATACAAACTAAAGAATTACAAAA
ACAAATTACAAAAATTCAAAATTTTCGGGTTTATTACAGGGACAGCAGAGATCCACTTTGGCGCCGGCTC
GAGGGGG
Features (pLannotate 1.2.2; 29 found; start..end, strand, type, name):
     14..80      +  CDS            small t antigen (fragment): SV40 (simian virus 40) small t antigen
    106..317     +  promoter       EF-1α core promoter: core promoter for human elongation factor EF-1α
    318..1256    +  intron         EF-1α intron A: intron upstream of the start codon of human EF-1α
   1278..1877    +  CDS            PuroR (fragment): puromycin N-acetyltransferase; pac from Streptomyces; confers resistance to puromycin
   1893..2481    +  misc_feature   WPRE: woodchuck hepatitis virus posttranscriptional regulatory element
   2532..2551    +  misc_feature   cPPT/CTS (fragment): central polypurine tract and central termination sequence of HIV-1
   2553..2786    +  LTR            3' LTR (ΔU3): self-inactivating 3' long terminal repeat (LTR) from HIV-1
   2864..2985    +  polyA_signal   SV40 poly(A) signal: SV40 polyadenylation signal
   3025..3160    +  rep_origin     SV40 ori: SV40 origin of replication
   3181..3199    -  promoter       T7 promoter: promoter for bacteriophage T7 RNA polymerase
   3207..3362    +  CDS            lacZα (fragment): LacZα fragment of β-galactosidase; lacZ fragment
   3367..3795    +  rep_origin     f1 ori (sequence partly withheld): f1 bacteriophage origin of replication; arrow indicates direction of (+) strand synthesis
   3848..3952    +  promoter       AmpR promoter: bla
   3953..4813    +  CDS            AmpR: β-lactamase; bla; confers resistance to ampicillin, carbenicillin, and related antibiotics
   4984..5572    +  rep_origin     ori: high-copy-number ColE1/pMB1/pBR322/pUC origin of replication
   5755..5847    +  CDS            lacI (fragment): lac repressor; lacI; The lac repressor binds to the lac operator to inhibit transcription in E. coli. This inhibition can be relieved by adding lactose or isopropyl-β-D-thiogalactopyranoside (IPTG).
   5860..5881    +  protein_bind   CAP binding site: CAP binding activates transcription in the presence of cAMP. E. coli catabolite activator protein
   5896..5926    +  promoter       lac promoter: promoter for the E. coli lac operon
   5934..5950    +  protein_bind   lac operator: The lac repressor binds to the lac operator to inhibit transcription in E. coli. This inhibition can be relieved by adding lactose or isopropyl-β-D-thiogalactopyranoside (IPTG). lac repressor encoded by lacI
   5995..6013    +  promoter       T3 promoter: promoter for bacteriophage T3 RNA polymerase
   6041..6267    +  promoter       RSV promoter: Rous sarcoma virus enhancer/promoter
   6268..6448    +  LTR            5' LTR (truncated): truncated 5' long terminal repeat (LTR) from HIV-1
   6495..6620    +  misc_feature   HIV-1 Ψ: packaging signal of human immunodeficiency virus type 1
   6604..6967    +  CDS            HIV-1 gag (fragment): gag protein from human immunodeficiency virus 1; gag
   7113..7346    +  misc_feature   RRE: The Rev response element (RRE) of HIV-1 allows for Rev-dependent mRNA export from the nucleus to the cytoplasm.
   7723..7749    +  CDS            Rev (fragment): human immunodeficiency virus 1 (HIV-1) Rev protein; rev; enhances nuclear export of unspliced and incompletely spliced viral mRNAs
   7753..7993    +  promoter       U6 promoter: RNA polymerase III promoter for human U6 snRNA
   8023..8098    +  misc_RNA       gRNA scaffold: guide RNA scaffold for the Streptococcus pyogenes CRISPR/Cas9 system
   8154..8271    +  misc_feature   cPPT/CTS: central polypurine tract and central termination sequence of HIV-1
