[The description below was written by a language model from this plasmid's Addgene catalogue record and pLannotate feature annotations shown in this document.]
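Description:
DCAKD gRNA (BRDN0001148979) is a third-generation lentiviral guide RNA plasmid built on the lentiGuide-Puro backbone and designed to direct Streptococcus pyogenes Cas9 to the human DCAKD gene. It is propagated in E. coli as a high-copy plasmid through a ColE1/pUC-type origin with ampicillin selection from the β-lactamase gene. The backbone also carries an f1 origin, an SV40 origin and poly(A) signal, and remnants of lac and phage promoter elements from the parental cloning vector.

The lentiviral transfer cassette begins with an RSV promoter fused to a truncated HIV-1 5' LTR, which drives Tat-independent production of the genomic RNA in packaging cells. This is followed by the Ψ packaging signal with a partial gag sequence, and the Rev response element for nuclear export of the unspliced transcript. Within the provirus, a human U6 RNA polymerase III promoter transcribes the DCAKD-specific spacer joined to the Cas9 gRNA scaffold. A cPPT/CTS element downstream aids nuclear import of the reverse-transcribed genome. A second unit uses the EF-1α core promoter with its intron A to express puromycin N-acetyltransferase, allowing selection of transduced mammalian cells, with a WPRE to enhance transcript expression. The cassette ends in a ΔU3 self-inactivating 3' LTR.

The plasmid does not encode Cas9, so it must be paired with a separate Cas9 vector or used in cells that already express the nuclease. The guide was designed against several DCAKD reference transcripts and belongs to a human kinome gRNA collection, and it is suited to knockout studies of this gene.
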