Addgene plasmid #75874: DCAKD gRNA (BRDN0001148979)
Purpose: 3rd generation lentiviral gRNA plasmid targeting human DCAKD
Depositing lab: John Doench & David Root. Depositing organization: Broad Institute. Publication: Optimized sgRNA design to maximize activity and minimize off-target effects of CRISPR-Cas9. Doench JG, Fusi N, Sullender M, Hegde M, Vaimberg EW, Donovan KF, Smith I, Tothova Z, Wilen C, Orchard R, Virgin HW, Listgarten J, Root DE. Nat Biotechnol. 2016 Jan 18. doi: 10.1038/nbt.3437. PubMed 26780180.
Backbone
  Vector backbone: lentiGuide-Puro
  Backbone manufacturer: Zhang Lab (Addgene plasmid # 52963)
  Vector type: Mammalian Expression, Lentiviral, CRISPR
  Selectable markers: Puromycin
Growth in bacteria
  Bacterial resistance: Ampicillin, 100 μg/mL
  Growth temperature: 37°C
  Growth strain: DH5alpha
  Copy number: High Copy
Gene/Insert
  Gene/Insert name: DCAKD (alt names: DCAKD; NM_001128631.2)
  gRNA/shRNA sequence: GGGCTGTGCGGTGATTGACG
  Species: H. sapiens (human)
  Entrez Gene: DCAKD (a.k.a. FLJ22955)
  Promoter: hU6
  Cloning method: Unknown
  Sequencing primers: 5′ U6-F; 3′ pS2-R
Terms and licenses: Academic/Nonprofit Terms; Industry Terms: Not Available to Industry
Depositor comments: The gRNA was designed to target the following Genbank reference sequence(s): NM_001128631.2,NM_001288654.1,NM_001288655.1,NM_024819.5. Note that this plasmid does NOT contain Cas9. It should be used in conjunction with lentiCas9-Blast (Addgene #52962) or otherwise with cell lines already expressing Cas9. Browse the full kinome gRNA library at http://www.addgene.org/pooled-library/broadgpp-human-kinome/ or visit http://www.broadinstitute.org/rnai/public/ for detailed protocols and information.
How to cite: DCAKD gRNA (BRDN0001148979) was a gift from John Doench & David Root (Addgene plasmid # 75874 ; http://n2t.net/addgene:75874 ; RRID:Addgene_75874)
