>Addgene plasmid #75874 | DCAKD gRNA (BRDN0001148979) | depositor partial sequence | sequence record 143334 | Target Sequence
GGGCTGTGCGGTGATTGACG
