>Addgene plasmid #75874 | DCAKD gRNA (BRDN0001148979) | addgene partial sequence | sequence record 184735 | hU6-F
CGTAGAAAGTAATAATTTCTTGGGTAGTTTGCAGGTTTTAAAATTATGTTTTAAAATGGACTATCATATG
CTTACCGTAACTTGAAAGTATTTCGATTTCTTGGCTTTATATATCTTGTGGAAAGGACGAAACACCGGGG
CTGTGCGGTGATTGACGGTTTTAGAGCTAGAAATAGCAAGTTAAAATAAGGCTAGTCCGTTATCAACTTG
AAAAAGTGGCACCGAGTCGGTGCTTTTTTAAGCTTGGCGTAACTAGATCTTGAGACAAATGGCAGTATTC
ATCCACAATTTTAAAAGAAAAGGGGGGATTGGGGGGTACAGTGCAGGGGAAAGAATAGTAGACATAATAG
CAACAGACATACAAACTAAAGAATTACAAAAACAAATTACAAAAATTCAAAATTTTCGGGTTTATTACAG
GGACAGCAGAGATCCACTTTGGCGCCGGCTCGAGGGGGCCCGGGTGCAAAGATGGATAAAGTTTTAAACA
GAGAGGAATCTTTGCAGCTAATGGACCTTCTAGGTCTTGAAAGGAGTGGGAATTGGCTCCGGTGCCCGTC
GGTGGGCAGA
